Addgene plasmid #62771: mEos3.2-Telethonin-N-18
Purpose: Localization: Scaffold, N1 Cloning Vector, Excitation:507 / 572, Emission:516 / 580
Depositing lab: Michael Davidson. Depositing organization: Florida State University, Tallahassee.
Backbone
  Vector backbone: N1 Cloning Vector
  Vector type: Mammalian Expression
  Selectable markers: Neomycin (select with G418)
Growth in bacteria
  Bacterial resistance: Kanamycin, 50 μg/mL
  Growth temperature: 37°C
  Growth strain: DH5alpha
  Copy number: High Copy
Gene/Insert
  Gene/Insert name: Telethonin
  Species: M. musculus (mouse)
  Mutation: none
  Promoter: CMV
  Tag / fusion protein: mEos3.2 (C terminal on backbone)
  Cloning method: Unknown
  Sequencing primers: 5′ CMV-F; 3′ SV40pA-R
Terms and licenses: Academic/Nonprofit Terms; Industry Terms
How to cite: mEos3.2-Telethonin-N-18 was a gift from Michael Davidson (Addgene plasmid # 62771 ; http://n2t.net/addgene:62771 ; RRID:Addgene_62771)
