[The description below was written by a language model from this plasmid's Addgene catalogue record.]
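Description:
mEos3.2-Telethonin-N-18 is a mammalian expression plasmid built on an N1-type fluorescent protein cloning vector. It carries mouse telethonin, with no recorded mutations, under the CMV promoter, which drives strong constitutive transcription in most mammalian cell lines. The fluorescent protein mEos3.2 comes from the backbone and is fused to the C terminus of telethonin, so the gene of interest sits upstream of the tag, as is usual for N1 vectors. The "18" in the name probably refers to the length of the linker between the two proteins, but the record does not say so. The listed 3′ sequencing primer indicates an SV40 polyadenylation signal downstream of the fusion. No feature table is provided, so the replication origin and other backbone elements are not recorded beyond a high copy number in bacteria.

The plasmid is propagated in E. coli under kanamycin selection. It also carries a neomycin resistance marker, which allows G418 selection of stably transfected mammalian cells. mEos3.2 is a monomeric green-to-red photoconvertible protein, and the two recorded excitation/emission pairs (507/516 nm and 572/580 nm) correspond to its unconverted and converted states. The catalogue describes the purpose as a localization marker for a scaffold structure. This fits telethonin, a small muscle protein associated with the sarcomeric Z-disc. The fusion is suited to imaging telethonin distribution in live or fixed cells. Photoconversion also supports pulse-chase style tracking of protein subpopulations and single-molecule localization super-resolution microscopy such as PALM.
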