>Addgene plasmid #62771 | mEos3.2-Telethonin-N-18 | depositor partial sequence | sequence record 103358 | CMV-F
CCAGCTAGTGACGTCAGATCCGCTAGCGCCACCATGGCCACTTCAGAGCTGAGCTGCCAAGTGTCTGAGG
AGAACCAGGAACGCAGGGAAGCCTTCTGGGCTGAGTGGAAAGACCTGACTCTGTCTACCCGGCCGGAAGA
GGGATGCTCCTTGCACGAGGAGGATACACAGAGGCATGAGACCTACCACCGGCAGGGACAGTGTCAGGCG
GTGGTACAGCGCTCACCATGGCTGGTGATGCGCCTGGGTATCCTCGGCCGTGGGCTACAGGAATACCAGC
TGCCGTACCAGCGGGTGCTGCCCCTACCCATCTTCACGCCCACCAAGGTGGGGGCCTCCAAGGAGGAGCG
CGAGGAGACCCCCATCCAGCTTCGGGAGCTGCTGGCCCTGGAGACGGCCCTGGGCGGCCAGTGCGTGGAG
CGCCAGGACGTGGCTGAGATCACAAAGCAGCTTCCCCCTGTGGTGCCAGTCAGCAAACCCGGGCCCCTGC
GCCGTACCCTGTCTCGATCCATGTCTCAGGAAGCTCAGAGAGGCAGTCGCGGAGGCAGTGGTGGGGTACC
GCGGGCCCGGGATCCACCGGTCGCCACCATGAGTGCGATTAAGCCAGACATGAAGATCAAACTCCGTATG
GAAGGCAACGTAAACGGGCACCACTTTGTGATCGACGGAGATGGTACAGGCAAGCCTTTTGAGGGAAAAC
AGAGTATGGATCTTGAAGTCAAAGAGGGCGGACCTCTGCCTTTTGCCTTTGATATCCTGACCACTGCATT
CCATTACGGCAACAGGGTATTCGCCAAATATCCAGACAACATACAAGACTATTTTAAGCAGTCGTTTCCT
AAAGGGGTATTCGTGGGAACGAAGCTTGACTTTCGAAGACGGGGGCATTTGCAACGCCAGAAACGACATA
ACAATGGAAAGGGGACACTTTCTATAATAAAGTTCGATTTTATGGTACCAACTTTCCCGCCAATGGTCCA
GTTATGCAGAAGAGACGCTGAAATGGAGCCCTCCACTGAGAAATGTATGTGCGTGATGAGTGCTGACGGT
GATATGAGATGGCTTTGTTGCTGAGAAATGCCCATACCGATGTGACTTCAGACTACTACAAGCTAGGAGA
GGTGTCAGTACCAGCGCCCACTTTGTGACCACTGCATGAAATTAAGCATGACAGATACACAGATACCGTA
TGACATGCGGTGCCATTCGATTGCTGACATGACTGAAGCAGAATATCGGCGCCGCACT
