>Addgene plasmid #62771 | mEos3.2-Telethonin-N-18 | depositor partial sequence | sequence record 103359 | SV40-R
TGTTAGACCTGTATTCGAGCATGCGTAGTGTCAGTCGATCGACTGAACTGCTTGAAGCCTGATCCTGTTA
CGCCGGAGGAGTCTGCAAGAGAGATAACAAGGGCATAGACTTACACCGCCAGACAGTCAGCGGGTAGCTC
ACCATGGCTGGTGATGCGCCTGGGTATCCTCGGCCGTGGGCTACAGGAATACCAGCTGCCGTACCAGCGG
GTGCTGCCCCTACCCATCTTCACGCCCACCAAGGTGGGGGCCTCCAAGGAGGAGCGCGAGGAGACCCCCA
TCCAGCTTCGGGAGCTGCTGGCCCTGGAGACGGCCCTGGGCGGCCAGTGCGTGGAGCGCCAGGACGTGGC
TGAGATCACAAAGCAGCTTCCCCCTGTGGTGCCAGTCAGCAAACCCGGGCCCCTGCGCCGTACCCTGTCT
CGATCCATGTCTCAGGAAGCTCAGAGAGGCAGTCGCGGAGGCAGTGGTGGGGTACCGCGGGCCCGGGATC
CACCGGTCGCCACCATGAGTGCGATTAAGCCAGACATGAAGATCAAACTCCGTATGGAAGGCAACGTAAA
CGGGCACCACTTTGTGATCGACGGAGATGGTACAGGCAAGCCTTTTGAGGGAAAACAGAGTATGGATCTT
GAAGTCAAAGAGGGCGGACCTCTGCCTTTTGCCTTTGATATCCTGACCACTGCATTCCATTACGGCAACA
GGGTATTCGCCAAATATCCAGACAACATACAAGACTATTTTAAGCAGTCGTTTCCTAAGGGGTATTCGTG
GGAACGAAGCTTGACTTTCGAAGACGGGGGCATTTGCAACGCCAGAAACGACATAACAATGGAAGGGGAC
ACTTTCTATAATAAAGTTCGATTTTATGGTACCAACTTTCCCGCCAATGGTCCAGTTATGCAGAAGAAGA
CGCTGAAATGGGAGCCCTCCACTGAGAAAATGTATGTGCGTGATGGAGTGCTGACGGGTGATATTGAGAT
GGCTTTGTTGCTTGAAGGAAATGCCCATTACCGATGTGACTTCAGAACTACTTACAAAGCTAAGGAGAAG
GGTGTCAAGTTACCAGGCGCCCACTTTGTGGACCACTGCATTGAGATTTTAAGCCATGACAAAGATTACA
ACAAGGTTAAGCTGTATGAGCATGCTGTTGCTCATTCTGGATTGCCTGACAATGCCAGACGATAAGCGGC
CGCGACTCTAGATCATAATCAGCCATACCACATTGTAGAGTTGCC
