>Addgene plasmid #62771 | mEos3.2-Telethonin-N-18 | addgene partial sequence | sequence record 146542 | AllEos-R 5'-GTACCATCTCCGTCGATCAC-3'
TACGGAGTTTGATCTTCATGTCTGGCTTAATCGCACTCATGGTGGCGACCGGTGGATCCCGGGCCCGCGG
TACCCCACCACTGCCTCCGCGACTGCCTCTCTGAGCTTCCTGAGACATGGATCGAGACAGGGTACGGCGC
AGGGGCCCGGGTTTGCTGACTGGCACCACAGGGGGAAGCTGCTTTGTGATCTCAGCCACGTCCTGGCGCT
CCACGCACTGGCCGCCCAGGGCCGTCTCCAGGGCCAGCAGCTCCCGAAGCTGGATGGGGGTCTCCTCGCG
CTCCTCCTTGGAGGCCCCCACCTTGGTGGGCGTGAAGATGGGTAGGGGCAGCACCCGCTGGTACGGCAGC
TGGTATTCCTGTAGCCCACGGCCGAGGATACCCAGGCGCATCACCAGCCATGGTGAGCGCTGTACCACCG
CCTGACACTGTCCCTGCCGGTGGTAGGTCTCATGCCTCTGTGTATCCTCCTCGTGCAAGGAGCATCCCTC
TTCCGGCCGGGTAGACAGAGTCAGGTCTTTCCACTCAGCCCAGAAGGCTTCCCTGCGTTCCTGGTTCTCC
TCAGACACTTGGCAGCTCAGCTCTGAAGTGGCCATGGTGGCGCTAGCGGATCTGACGGTTCACTAAACCA
GCTCTGCTTATATAGACCTCCCACCGTACACGCCTACCGCCCATTTGCGTCAATGGGGCG
